Addgene plasmid #62876: pJW4.23
Purpose: Bacterial expression of MBP-MEG-3
Depositing lab: Geraldine Seydoux. Depositing organization: Johns Hopkins University and School of Medicine. Publication: Regulation of RNA granule dynamics by phosphorylation of serine-rich, intrinsically disordered proteins in C. elegans. Wang JT, Smith J, Chen BC, Schmidt H, Rasoloson D, Paix A, Lambrus BG, Calidas D, Betzig E, Seydoux G. Elife. 2014 Dec 23;4. doi: 10.7554/eLife.04591. PubMed 25535836.
Backbone
  Vector backbone: pMAL-c2X Gateway compatible destination vector
  Backbone size w/o insert (bp): 8356
  Vector type: Bacterial Expression
Growth in bacteria
  Bacterial resistance: Ampicillin, 100 μg/mL
  Growth temperature: 37°C
  Growth strain: DH5alpha
  Copy number: Unknown
Gene/Insert
  Gene/Insert name: MBP-MEG-3
  Species: C. elegans (nematode)
  Insert size (bp): 2591
  Tag / fusion protein: MBP (N terminal on backbone)
  Cloning method: Gateway Cloning
  Sequencing primers: 5′ MBP-F
Terms and licenses: Academic/Nonprofit Terms; Industry Terms: Not Available to Industry
How to cite: pJW4.23 was a gift from Geraldine Seydoux (Addgene plasmid # 62876 ; http://n2t.net/addgene:62876 ; RRID:Addgene_62876)
