[The description below was written by a language model from this plasmid's Addgene catalogue record and pLannotate feature annotations shown in this document.]
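Description:
pJW4.23 is a bacterial expression plasmid for producing the C. elegans protein MEG-3 as an N-terminal maltose-binding protein (MBP) fusion in E. coli. It is built on a Gateway-compatible destination version of pMAL-c2X, and the MEG-3 coding region was introduced by Gateway recombination. In the annotated 9,293-nt sequence the insert lies between the attB1 and attB2 sites immediately downstream of the MBP open reading frame, a span of roughly 2.6 kb that is consistent with the recorded insert size, although the feature table does not annotate the MEG-3 sequence itself.

Expression is driven by the strong hybrid tac promoter followed by a lac operator. The plasmid also carries lacI under the up-mutated lacIq promoter, so transcription is repressed until it is relieved with IPTG. The malE version present lacks a signal sequence, so the fusion protein stays in the cytosol, where MBP can aid solubility and allow affinity purification on amylose resin. Downstream of the insert are remnants of the pUC-type polylinker and a lacZα fragment, followed by the rrnB T1 and T2 terminators. Propagation relies on a ColE1/pMB1-type origin accompanied by the pBR322 bom region and the rop gene, which tempers copy number (the record lists copy number as unknown). Selection is by ampicillin through β-lactamase, and an M13 origin permits single-stranded DNA production.

The associated work concerns serine-rich, intrinsically disordered proteins that regulate RNA granule dynamics in C. elegans, so this construct most likely served as a source of recombinant MBP-MEG-3 for in vitro studies, though the record gives only bacterial expression as its purpose.
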