Features (pLannotate 1.2.2; 21 found; start..end, strand, type, name):
      3..80      +  promoter       lacIq promoter: lacI (mutant); In the lacIq allele, a single base change in the promoter boosts expression of the lacI gene about 10-fold.
     81..1163    +  CDS            lacI: lac repressor; lacI; The lac repressor binds to the lac operator to inhibit transcription in E. coli. This inhibition can be relieved by adding lactose or isopropyl-β-D-thiogalactopyranoside (IPTG).
   1176..1197    +  protein_bind   CAP binding site: CAP binding activates transcription in the presence of cAMP. E. coli catabolite activator protein
   1216..1233    +  promoter       tet promoter (fragment): E. coli promoter for tetracycline efflux protein gene
   1406..1434    +  promoter       tac promoter: strong E. coli promoter; hybrid between the trp and lac UV5 promoters
   1442..1458    +  protein_bind   lac operator: The lac repressor binds to the lac operator to inhibit transcription in E. coli. This inhibition can be relieved by adding lactose or isopropyl-β-D-thiogalactopyranoside (IPTG). lac repressor encoded by lacI
   1528..2628    +  CDS            MBP: maltose binding protein from E. coli; malE (mutated); This version of the gene does not encode a signal sequence, so MBP will remain in the cytosol.
   2692..2716    +  protein_bind   attB1: mutant version of attB; recombination site for the Gateway® BP reaction BP Clonase™
   5309..5333    -  protein_bind   attB2: mutant version of attB; recombination site for the Gateway® BP reaction BP Clonase™
   5349..5375    +  misc_feature   MCS (fragment): pUC18/19 multiple cloning site
   5383..5537    +  CDS            lacZα (fragment): LacZα fragment of β-galactosidase; lacZ fragment
   5630..5745    +  ncRNA          5S rRNA: Accession: RF00001 - 5S ribosomal RNA
   5749..5835    +  terminator     rrnB T1 terminator: Escherichia coli rrnB; transcription terminator T1 from the E. coli rrnB gene
   5927..5954    +  terminator     rrnB T2 terminator: transcription terminator T2 from the E. coli rrnB gene
   5973..6064    +  promoter       AmpR promoter: bla
   6065..6925    +  CDS            AmpR: β-lactamase; bla; confers resistance to ampicillin, carbenicillin, and related antibiotics
   6967..7480    -  rep_origin     M13 ori (sequence partly withheld): M13 bacteriophage origin of replication; arrow indicates direction of (+) strand synthesis
   7591..8179    +  rep_origin     ori: high-copy-number ColE1/pMB1/pBR322/pUC origin of replication
   8365..8507    -  misc_feature   bom: basis of mobility region from pBR322
   8609..8800    -  CDS            rop: Rop protein, which maintains plasmids at low copy number; rop
   8817..9197    +  CDS            YPB1_ECOLX: Protein predicted: Swiss-Prot protein existence level 4. From Escherichia coli.
>Addgene plasmid #62876 | pJW4.23 | depositor full sequence | sequence record 104091 | pJW4.23 sequence 9293 bps
CCGACACCATCGAATGGTGCAAAACCTTTCGCGGTATGGCATGATAGCGCCCGGAAGAGAGTCAATTCAG
GGTGGTGAATGTGAAACCAGTAACGTTATACGATGTCGCAGAGTATGCCGGTGTCTCTTATCAGACCGTT
TCCCGCGTGGTGAACCAGGCCAGCCACGTTTCTGCGAAAACGCGGGAAAAAGTGGAAGCGGCGATGGCGG
AGCTGAATTACATTCCCAACCGCGTGGCACAACAACTGGCGGGCAAACAGTCGTTGCTGATTGGCGTTGC
CACCTCCAGTCTGGCCCTGCACGCGCCGTCGCAAATTGTCGCGGCGATTAAATCTCGCGCCGATCAACTG
GGTGCCAGCGTGGTGGTGTCGATGGTAGAACGAAGCGGCGTCGAAGCCTGTAAAGCGGCGGTGCACAATC
TTCTCGCGCAACGCGTCAGTGGGCTGATCATTAACTATCCGCTGGATGACCAGGATGCCATTGCTGTGGA
AGCTGCCTGCACTAATGTTCCGGCGTTATTTCTTGATGTCTCTGACCAGACACCCATCAACAGTATTATT
TTCTCCCATGAAGACGGTACGCGACTGGGCGTGGAGCATCTGGTCGCATTGGGTCACCAGCAAATCGCGC
TGTTAGCGGGCCCATTAAGTTCTGTCTCGGCGCGTCTGCGTCTGGCTGGCTGGCATAAATATCTCACTCG
CAATCAAATTCAGCCGATAGCGGAACGGGAAGGCGACTGGAGTGCCATGTCCGGTTTTCAACAAACCATG
CAAATGCTGAATGAGGGCATCGTTCCCACTGCGATGCTGGTTGCCAACGATCAGATGGCGCTGGGCGCAA
TGCGCGCCATTACCGAGTCCGGGCTGCGCGTTGGTGCGGATATCTCGGTAGTGGGATACGACGATACCGA
AGACAGCTCATGTTATATCCCGCCGTTAACCACCATCAAACAGGATTTTCGCCTGCTGGGGCAAACCAGC
GTGGACCGCTTGCTGCAACTCTCTCAGGGCCAGGCGGTGAAGGGCAATCAGCTGTTGCCCGTCTCACTGG
TGAAAAGAAAAACCACCCTGGCGCCCAATACGCAAACCGCCTCTCCCCGCGCGTTGGCCGATTCATTAAT
GCAGCTGGCACGACAGGTTTCCCGACTGGAAAGCGGGCAGTGAGCGCAACGCAATTAATGTAAGTTAGCT
CACTCATTAGGCACAATTCTCATGTTTGACAGCTTATCATCGACTGCACGGTGCACCAATGCTTCTGGCG
TCAGGCAGCCATCGGAAGCTGTGGTATGGCTGTGCAGGTCGTAAATCACTGCATAATTCGTGTCGCTCAA
GGCGCACTCCCGTTCTGGATAATGTTTTTTGCGCCGACATCATAACGGTTCTGGCAAATATTCTGAAATG
AGCTGTTGACAATTAATCATCGGCTCGTATAATGTGTGGAATTGTGAGCGGATAACAATTTCACACAGGA
AACAGCCAGTCCGTTTAGGTGTTTTCACGAGCACTTCACCAACAAGGACCATAGCATATGAAAATCGAAG
AAGGTAAACTGGTAATCTGGATTAACGGCGATAAAGGCTATAACGGTCTCGCTGAAGTCGGTAAGAAATT
CGAGAAAGATACCGGAATTAAAGTCACCGTTGAGCATCCGGATAAACTGGAAGAGAAATTCCCACAGGTT
GCGGCAACTGGCGATGGCCCTGACATTATCTTCTGGGCACACGACCGCTTTGGTGGCTACGCTCAATCTG
GCCTGTTGGCTGAAATCACCCCGGACAAAGCGTTCCAGGACAAGCTGTATCCGTTTACCTGGGATGCCGT
ACGTTACAACGGCAAGCTGATTGCTTACCCGATCGCTGTTGAAGCGTTATCGCTGATTTATAACAAAGAT
CTGCTGCCGAACCCGCCAAAAACCTGGGAAGAGATCCCGGCGCTGGATAAAGAACTGAAAGCGAAAGGTA
AGAGCGCGCTGATGTTCAACCTGCAAGAACCGTACTTCACCTGGCCGCTGATTGCTGCTGACGGGGGTTA
TGCGTTCAAGTATGAAAACGGCAAGTACGACATTAAAGACGTGGGCGTGGATAACGCTGGCGCGAAAGCG
GGTCTGACCTTCCTGGTTGACCTGATTAAAAACAAACACATGAATGCAGACACCGATTACTCCATCGCAG
AAGCTGCCTTTAATAAAGGCGAAACAGCGATGACCATCAACGGCCCGTGGGCATGGTCCAACATCGACAC
CAGCAAAGTGAATTATGGTGTAACGGTACTGCCGACCTTCAAGGGTCAACCATCCAAACCGTTCGTTGGC
GTGCTGAGCGCAGGTATTAACGCCGCCAGTCCGAACAAAGAGCTGGCAAAAGAGTTCCTCGAAAACTATC
TGCTGACTGATGAAGGTCTGGAAGCGGTTAATAAAGACAAACCGCTGGGTGCCGTAGCGCTGAAGTCTTA
CGAGGAAGAGTTGGCGAAAGATCCACGTATTGCCGCCACTATGGAAAACGCCCAGAAAGGTGAAATCATG
CCGAACATCCCGCAGATGTCCGCTTTCTGGTATGCCGTGCGTACTGCGGTGATCAACGCCGCCAGCGGTC
GTCAGACTGTCGATGAAGCCCTGAAAGACGCGCAGACTAATTCGAGCTCGAACAACAACAACAATAACAA
TAACAACAACCTCGGGATCGAGGGAAGGATCACAAGTTTGTACAAAAAAGCAGGCTTAATGAGTTCCTCA
AAACCTTACCCAAGCGGTCTGCCAAACTCGAGAAGAAAAAGAGGAGGTCGCCGCTCAAGTAGTCGTAGCA
ATCAGGAAAGTGCATCCAACAACATGGAACACCAAATCACTCTTGACGAATTGTTCAATCCGATCGCAAA
ACAAGACAGTGCTCAGTCAACAAGCCGTGAATATGGTGCAAAATCGGGGATATCTCATCACGGATCCGTA
TCATTCAACGGGAATACATTCATGAATGGCCAACAGCTGAATCACTCGATGACTCGACATGGTCGAGTAT
TCAATCAGTCGATGCATGCAGCTCAAGGAAACGGCAGCAACGCCTTTAACAGTATTCCTCCTACGGCCCC
CGTCTTCTCTGCAGACTTCCGCCGCAACTTGCAAACACGCAATAGCTCCAGCTGGTATGAACGAAGATTC
CCAGTATCCACAGATCAGGACGACGTTCAGCAATCAAACACAAGACGTAGTAGAAGTCGTCAGAATGGAC
AACATGGCCTAAGCTTCTCGGATGGTTCGAACAATTATGGTCACGCTGGGAATAAGTCATTCAGTGTGAG
TTCCGTTCCCGTTGGGTTCCAGAAGCAAGAAAATAATTCTAAGAAACTGCGACAAACCAATGTTCACCAG
CAATGTCTTGGAAATAAAAGCTTCAACGCTCAAGCTGGAGTTCATGGACACGCTTTTAAAAAAGGCCATA
AGGACAATAAAAATGCATCTGGAAAGGAGGTTATCAATTCTAGTCTTGTCCAAAAGCACGATGCTATTAA
GTCGCGGAATTTGAACCAGAGCTTCTCTGGATTTCCTACACATGAAACCTCATCGATGAAAAATCAACAA
CAGAAATCAAGAAACGACAGAAAAAAATCACGTGGTAGCAGCAACTTCCAGGATCGTACTTACTTCAACA
CAAATGACGATGAATTAACTGACGATGTGTTCATAGACGATTCCATGGATGCTGCCCGTGGTCGGAGATC
TCGATCAGTCACTAAGAAACTTCAACAATCGACTTATTCAAAGCAGAATGCAGGCAGTAAACAATTGACT
GAAAAATGCAAATCTTCTGAAGAAGCGGCTAAACGTAACCTGGTATCCAATGTATTCAGCAAGGACGGCA
CTGAACTCTCCATTGAACAGTTATTGGAAATTGTCAGCATGAAGATCGGACAACAGATTCACTTGCCTTC
CAGCTCTCATGGAGAATGCAGCAATTTGAATCGGACATTACCAGCAAGTGATCTAAATTGCTCAATTGGT
GAAGACTTTGACTCCAGTTTTGTGGATGCTAACAACCAAACCCTACCAGTGAGTCTTCCCAAGAAAACTT
CACTGTCGATCAAGCGCCGTGGAAGTTCTCGTAGTGCCTCCCGTCTGGCCAGTCTTGATGTGACACTGGA
AACTGTTGAAGAAGACGAGGAACCCACGCCAAGTCCACAGCCGAGTTCTCCTCCAAAGATCTCAAGAAGA
AAGTGGACAGGAACTTTTGATGCCAACGTTGAGGAAATGAGACGTTTACTTCATGGGGACCCTGAGATGC
CGAAATCTGCAAATCGTGCTTCCTCAAGCAAGGATCAGATCAATCGGAACAATGTGGATGTAAAGAGAAC
ACCTTCCTCGTCAATCATCCCAACTCCAAAGGCTTTGATCGGAGAAAGATGTCTGACATCATCCAGCAAG
TCTTCAAAGTTGAACAAGTCACTTGGCGTGGTTGATTCTAAAGCTACAAAATCACCAATGTATTCCGTCA
CAGTTTCTGGAAAAGAAACAGCTTCAGGAAAGCGAATTGCTCAAAAGTTGACTCCAAAGGTTGTGGCGCT
GGAAAGCTCTTACATTACCGGAATTCCAGTTTCCACGGATTGTAATGGTTGCCCAACTCCGAAGAGAAGT
GGAATCAATTGTGAAATTCGTGCAGCTGAAGTATACAATCAAGCTGGGAAATGGCCCTTCGAAATCACCA
GTGATCCGGCTCCACTTCCTTGTGAATCAGCCGATCGGATCGAATATCCTTCTCAAGATTGCACTCAAGA
TCCAGCTTCAACCTCGCCACCACCTCGCATTTCTGAAAGCTTGACAGCATTCCTGGAAGCTCAGCAAGAC
TTTAACGACTACATTGATACTAACTACAAAGAAAAGACACAACTCCTGAAAGTGAATTTGAATATTCACG
GGATGTCACCTGAAAGATGGCTGTACTTGAATTATTTTTGCACCGAGACAATTCCAAGATTGGATGGTCC
TTATGCCGATGATCCAAGAGTTCCACCTGTGCGAAATATGTTCAGAAAATGGTTCCTCCGTTTTGCTGAA
GCCTGCTTAGGAAATCCTCACCAGCTTGCAGTTATGCAAGAGATTGCTGCCACGTTTGTTCAGGCTCGGC
TGGACGATACGAGCAGCTCCACAGACTCCACCAATATGCTCTACATGTTGTGGAAGGAGTGTATCGGACA
GAAGAATATCATCGCAATTGCTGATGCGTGTTTACTTGCACATCTTCGGAAATCGGATCCTATCAAATAC
TTGAATGTAAAACGGGATTGGCTGGAATCTATTTTTGACCCACCCAGAGATCAATGAGACCCAGCTTTCT
TGTACAAAGTGGTGATATTTCAGAATTCGGATCCTCTAGAGTCGACCTGCAGGCAAGCTTGGCACTGGCC
GTCGTTTTACAACGTCGTGACTGGGAAAACCCTGGCGTTACCCAACTTAATCGCCTTGCAGCACATCCCC
CTTTCGCCAGCTGGCGTAATAGCGAAGAGGCCCGCACCGATCGCCCTTCCCAACAGTTGCGCAGCCTGAA
TGGCGAATGGCAGCTTGGCTGTTTTGGCGGATGAGATAAGATTTTCAGCCTGATACAGATTAAATCAGAA
CGCAGAAGCGGTCTGATAAAACAGAATTTGCCTGGCGGCAGTAGCGCGGTGGTCCCACCTGACCCCATGC
CGAACTCAGAAGTGAAACGCCGTAGCGCCGATGGTAGTGTGGGGTCTCCCCATGCGAGAGTAGGGAACTG
CCAGGCATCAAATAAAACGAAAGGCTCAGTCGAAAGACTGGGCCTTTCGTTTTATCTGTTGTTTGTCGGT
GAACGCTCTCCTGAGTAGGACAAATCCGCCGGGAGCGGATTTGAACGTTGCGAAGCAACGGCCCGGAGGG
TGGCGGGCAGGACGCCCGCCATAAACTGCCAGGCATCAAATTAAGCAGAAGGCCATCCTGACGGATGGCC
TTTTTGCGTTTCTACAAACTCTTTTGTTTATTTTTCTAAATACATTCAAATATGTATCCGCTCATGAGAC
AATAACCCTGATAAATGCTTCAATAATATTGAAAAAGGAAGAGTATGAGTATTCAACATTTCCGTGTCGC
CCTTATTCCCTTTTTTGCGGCATTTTGCCTTCCTGTTTTTGCTCACCCAGAAACGCTGGTGAAAGTAAAA
GATGCTGAAGATCAGTTGGGTGCACGAGTGGGTTACATCGAACTGGATCTCAACAGCGGTAAGATCCTTG
AGAGTTTTCGCCCCGAAGAACGTTTCCCAATGATGAGCACTTTTAAAGTTCTGCTATGTGGCGCGGTATT
ATCCCGTGTTGACGCCGGGCAAGAGCAACTCGGTCGCCGCATACACTATTCTCAGAATGACTTGGTTGAG
TACTCACCAGTCACAGAAAAGCATCTTACGGATGGCATGACAGTAAGAGAATTATGCAGTGCTGCCATAA
CCATGAGTGATAACACTGCGGCCAACTTACTTCTGACAACGATCGGAGGACCGAAGGAGCTAACCGCTTT
TTTGCACAACATGGGGGATCATGTAACTCGCCTTGATCGTTGGGAACCGGAGCTGAATGAAGCCATACCA
AACGACGAGCGTGACACCACGATGCCTGTAGCAATGGCAACAACGTTGCGCAAACTATTAACTGGCGAAC
TACTTACTCTAGCTTCCCGGCAACAATTAATAGACTGGATGGAGGCGGATAAAGTTGCAGGACCACTTCT
GCGCTCGGCCCTTCCGGCTGGCTGGTTTATTGCTGATAAATCTGGAGCCGGTGAGCGTGGGTCTCGCGGT
ATCATTGCAGCACTGGGGCCAGATGGTAAGCCCTCCCGTATCGTAGTTATCTACACGACGGGGAGTCAGG
CAACTATGGATGAACGAAATAGACAGATCGCTGAGATAGGTGCCTCACTGATTAAGCATTGGTAACTGTC
AGACCAAGTTTACTCATATATACTTTAGATTGATT
[38 nt withheld, positions 6966-7003]
A
[37 nt withheld, positions 7005-7041]
ATTTTGTTAAAATTCGCGTTAAATTTTTGTTAAATCAGCTCATTTTTTAACCAATAGGCCGAAATCGGCA
AAATCCCTTATAAATCAAAAGAATAGACCGAGATAGGGT
[37 nt withheld, positions 7151-7187]
AAAGAACGTGGACTCCAACGTCAAAGG
[141 nt withheld, positions 7215-7355]
G
[125 nt withheld, positions 7357-7481]
AAAGGATCTAGGTGAAGATCCTTTTTGATAATCTCATGACCAAAATCCCTTAACGTGAGTTTTCGTTCCA
CTGAGCGTCAGACCCCGTAGAAAAGATCAAAGGATCTTCTTGAGATCCTTTTTTTCTGCGCGTAATCTGC
TGCTTGCAAACAAAAAAACCACCGCTACCAGCGGTGGTTTGTTTGCCGGATCAAGAGCTACCAACTCTTT
TTCCGAAGGTAACTGGCTTCAGCAGAGCGCAGATACCAAATACTGTCCTTCTAGTGTAGCCGTAGTTAGG
CCACCACTTCAAGAACTCTGTAGCACCGCCTACATACCTCGCTCTGCTAATCCTGTTACCAGTGGCTGCT
GCCAGTGGCGATAAGTCGTGTCTTACCGGGTTGGACTCAAGACGATAGTTACCGGATAAGGCGCAGCGGT
CGGGCTGAACGGGGGGTTCGTGCACACAGCCCAGCTTGGAGCGAACGACCTACACCGAACTGAGATACCT
ACAGCGTGAGCTATGAGAAAGCGCCACGCTTCCCGAAGGGAGAAAGGCGGACAGGTATCCGGTAAGCGGC
AGGGTCGGAACAGGAGAGCGCACGAGGGAGCTTCCAGGGGGAAACGCCTGGTATCTTTATAGTCCTGTCG
GGTTTCGCCACCTCTGACTTGAGCGTCGATTTTTGTGATGCTCGTCAGGGGGGCGGAGCCTATGGAAAAA
CGCCAGCAACGCGGCCTTTTTACGGTTCCTGGCCTTTTGCTGGCCTTTTGCTCACATGTTCTTTCCTGCG
TTATCCCCTGATTCTGTGGATAACCGTATTACCGCCTTTGAGTGAGCTGATACCGCTCGCCGCAGCCGAA
CGACCGAGCGCAGCGAGTCAGTGAGCGAGGAAGCGGAAGAGCGCCTGATGCGGTATTTTCTCCTTACGCA
TCTGTGCGGTATTTCACACCGCATATATGGTGCACTCTCAGTACAATCTGCTCTGATGCCGCATAGTTAA
GCCAGTATACACTCCGCTATCGCTACGTGACTGGGTCATGGCTGCGCCCCGACACCCGCCAACACCCGCT
GACGCGCCCTGACGGGCTTGTCTGCTCCCGGCATCCGCTTACAGACAAGCTGTGACCGTCTCCGGGAGCT
GCATGTGTCAGAGGTTTTCACCGTCATCACCGAAACGCGCGAGGCAGCTGCGGTAAAGCTCATCAGCGTG
GTCGTGCAGCGATTCACAGATGTCTGCCTGTTCATCCGCGTCCAGCTCGTTGAGTTTCTCCAGAAGCGTT
AATGTCTGGCTTCTGATAAAGCGGGCCATGTTAAGGGCGGTTTTTTCCTGTTTGGTCACTGATGCCTCCG
TGTAAGGGGGATTTCTGTTCATGGGGGTAATGATACCGATGAAACGAGAGAGGATGCTCACGATACGGGT
TACTGATGATGAACATGCCCGGTTACTGGAACGTTGTGAGGGTAAACAACTGGCGGTATGGATGCGGCGG
GACCAGAGAAAAATCACTCAGGGTCAATGCCAGCGCTTCGTTAATACAGATGTAGGTGTTCCACAGGGTA
GCCAGCAGCATCCTGCGATGCAGATCCGGAACATAATGGTGCAGGGCGCTGACTTCCGCGTTTCCAGACT
TTACGAAACACGGAAACCGAAGACCATTCATGTTGTTGCTCAGGTCGCAGACGTTTTGCAGCAGCAGTCG
CTTCACGTTCGCTCGCGTATCGGTGATTCATTCTGCTAACCAGTAAGGCAACCCCGCCAGCCTAGCCGGG
TCCTCAACGACAGGAGCACGATCATGCGCACCCGTGGCCAGGACCCAACGCTGCCCGAAATT
