>Addgene plasmid #62876 | pJW4.23 | addgene partial sequence | sequence record 107400 | MBP-F 5'-GATGAAGCCCTGAAAGACGCGCAG-3'
GAACAACAACAACAATAACAATAACAACAACCTCGGGATCGAGGGAAGGATCACAAGTTTGTACAAAAAA
GCAGGCTTAATGAGTTCCTCAAAACCTTACCCAAGCGGTCTGCCAAACTCGAGAAGAAAAAGAGGAGGTC
GCCGCTCAAGTAGTCGTAGCAATCAGGAAAGTGCATCCAACAACATGGAACACCAAATCACTCTTGACGA
ATTGTTCAATCCGATCGCAAAACAAGACAGTGCTCAGTCAACAAGCCGTGAATATGGTGCAAAATCGGGG
ATATCTCATCACGGATCCGTATCATTCAACGGGAATACATTCATGAATGGCCAACAGCTGAATCACTCGA
TGACTCGACATGGTCGAGTATTCAATCAGTCGATGCATGCAGCTCAAGGAAACGGCAGCAACGCCTTTAA
CAGTATTCCTCCTACGGCCCCCGTCTTCTCTGCAGACTTCCGCCGCAACTTGCAAACACGCAATAGCTCC
AGCTGGTATGAACGAAGATTCCCAGTATCCACAGATCAGGACGACGTTCAGCAATCAAACACAAGACGTA
GTAGAAGTCGTCAGAATGGACAACATGGCCTAAGCTTCTCGGATGGTTCGAACAATTATGGTCACGCTGG
GAATAAGTCATTCAGTGTGAGTTCCGTTCCCGTTGGGTTCCAGAAGCAAGAAAATAATTCTAAGAAACTG
CGACAAACCAATGTTCACCAGCAATGTCTTGGAAATAAAAGCTTCAACGCTCAAGCTGGAGTTCATGGAC
ACGCTTTTAAAAAAGGCCATAAGGACAATAAAAATGCATCTGGAAAGGAGGTTATCAATTCTAGTCTTGT
CCAAAAGCACGATGCTATTAAGTCGCGGAATTTGAACCAGAGCTTCTCTGGATTTCCTACACATGAAACC
TC
