>Addgene plasmid #62876 | pJW4.23 | addgene partial sequence | sequence record 107405 | M13pUC-Fwd 5'-CCCAGTCACGACGTTGTAAAACG-3'
GCCTGCAGGTCGACTCTAGAGGATCCGAATTCTGAAATATCACCACTTTGTACAAGAAAGCTGGGTCTCA
TTGATCTCTGGGTGGGTCAAAAATAGATTCCAGCCAATCCCGTTTTACATTCAAGTATTTGATAGGATCC
GATTTCCGAAGATGTGCAAGTAAACACGCATCAGCAATTGCGATGATATTCTTCTGTCCGATACACTCCT
TCCACAACATGTAGAGCATATTGGTGGAGTCTGTGGAGCTGCTCGTATCGTCCAGCCGAGCCTGAACAAA
CGTGGCAGCAATCTCTTGCATAACTGCAAGCTGGTGAGGATTTCCTAAGCAGGCTTCAGCAAAACGGAGG
AACCATTTTCTGAACATATTTCGCACAGGTGGAACTCTTGGATCATCGGCATAAGGACCATCCAATCTTG
GAATTGTCTCGGTGCAAAAATAATTCAAGTACAGCCATCTTTCAGGTGACATCCCGTGAATATTCAAATT
CACTTTCAGGAGTTGTGTCTTTTCTTTGTAGTTAGTATCAATGTAGTCGTTAAAGTCTTGCTGAGCTTCC
AGGAATGCTGTCAAGCTTTCAGAAATGCGAGGTGGTGGCGAGGTTGAAGCTGGATCTTGAGTGCAATCTT
GAGAAGGATATTCGATCCGATCGGCTGATTCACAAGGAAGTGGAGCCGGATCACTGGTGATTTCGAAGGG
CCATTTCCCAGCTTGATTGTATACTTCAGCTGCACGAATTTCACAATTGATTCCACTTCTCTTCGGAGTT
GGGCAACCATTACAATCCGTGGAAACTGGAATTCCGGTAATGTAAGAGCTTTCCAGCGCCACAACCTTTG
GAG
