>Addgene plasmid #62876 | pJW4.23 | addgene partial sequence | sequence record 107407 | ceMEG-3-R 5'-ttcagctgcacgaatttcac-3'
GGAGTTGGGCAACCATTACAATCCGTGGAAACTGGAATTCCGGTAATGTAAGAGCTTTCCAGCGCCACAA
CCTTTGGAGTCAACTTTTGAGCAATTCGCTTTCCTGAAGCTGTTTCTTTTCCAGAAACTGTGACGGAATA
CATTGGTGATTTTGTAGCTTTAGAATCAACCACGCCAAGTGACTTGTTCAACTTTGAAGACTTGCTGGAT
GATGTCAGACATCTTTCTCCGATCAAAGCCTTTGGAGTTGGGATGATTGACGAGGAAGGTGTTCTCTTTA
CATCCACATTGTTCCGATTGATCTGATCCTTGCTTGAGGAAGCACGATTTGCAGATTTCGGCATCTCAGG
GTCCCCATGAAGTAAACGTCTCATTTCCTCAACGTTGGCATCAAAAGTTCCTGTCCACTTTCTTCTTGAG
ATCTTTGGAGGAGAACTCGGCTGTGGACTTGGCGTGGGTTCCTCGTCTTCTTCAACAGTTTCCAGTGTCA
CATCAAGACTGGCCAGACGGGAGGCACTACGAGAACTTCCACGGCGCTTGATCGACAGTGAAGTTTTCTT
GGGAAGACTCACTGGTAGGGTTTGGTTGTTAGCATCCACAAAACTGGAGTCAAAGTCTTCACCAATTGAG
CAATTTAGATCACTTGCTGGTAATGTCCGATTCAAATTGCTGCATTCTCCATGAGAGCTGGAAGGCAAGT
GAATCTGTTGTCCGATCTTCATGCTGACAATTTCCAATAACTGTTCAATGGAGAGTTCAGTGCCGTCCTT
GCTGAATACATTGGATACCAGGTTACGTTTAGCCGCTTCTTCAGAAGATTTGCATTTTTCAGTCAATTGT
TTACTGCCTGCATTCTGCTTTGAATAAGTCGATTGTTGAAGTTTCTTAGTGACTGATCGAGATCTCCGAC
CACGGGCAGCATCCATGGAATCGTCTATGAA
